Addgene plasmid #157297: pD649-HAsp-OPCML-COMP5AP-AviTag-9xHis
Purpose: Mammalian expression of cell-surface protein extracellular domain fused to COMP5AP-AviTag-9xHis. Protein is secreted from cells.
Depositing lab: Chris Garcia. Depositing organization: Stanford University. Publication: A Human IgSF Cell-Surface Interactome Reveals a Complex Network of Protein-Protein Interactions. Wojtowicz WM, Vielmetter J, Fernandes RA, Siepe DH, Eastman CL, Chisholm GB, Cox S, Klock H, Anderson PW, Rue SM, Miller JJ, Glaser SM, Bragstad ML, Vance J, Lam AW, Lesley SA, Zinn K, Garcia KC. Cell. 2020 Aug 20;182(4):1027-1043.e17. doi: 10.1016/j.cell.2020.07.025. PubMed 32822567.
Backbone
  Vector backbone: pD649
  Backbone size w/o insert (bp): 7153
  Vector type: Mammalian Expression
Growth in bacteria
  Bacterial resistance: Ampicillin, 100 μg/mL
  Growth temperature: 37°C
  Growth strain: DH5alpha
  Copy number: High Copy
Gene/Insert
  Gene/Insert name: OPCML (alt name: OPCM)
  Species: H. sapiens (human)
  Insert size (bp): 876
  Entrez Gene: OPCML (a.k.a. OPCM, OBCAM, IGLON1)
  Promoter: CMV/SP6
  Tag / fusion protein: COMP5AP-AviTag-9xHis (C terminal on backbone)
  Cloning method: Restriction Enzyme; 5′ cloning site GCGGCCGC (not destroyed); 3′ cloning site GGCGCGCC (not destroyed)
  Sequencing primers: 5′ ATTTAGGTGACACTATAG; 3′ CGTCGCACTCCATCACGGTG
Resource information
  A portion of this plasmid was derived from a plasmid made by: synthesis by ThermoFisher
Terms and licenses: Academic/Nonprofit Terms; Industry Terms: Not Available to Industry
Depositor comments: Some plasmids in this collection may have an IS4-like element ISVsa5 family transposase upstream of the CMV promoter.
How to cite: pD649-HAsp-OPCML-COMP5AP-AviTag-9xHis was a gift from Chris Garcia (Addgene plasmid # 157297 ; http://n2t.net/addgene:157297 ; RRID:Addgene_157297)
