[The description below was written by a language model from this plasmid's Addgene catalogue record and pLannotate feature annotations shown in this document.]
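Description:
pD649-HAsp-OPCML-COMP5AP-AviTag-9xHis is a mammalian expression plasmid of about 8 kb, built on the pD649 backbone, that produces a secreted, tagged form of the extracellular domain of human OPCML (also called OBCAM or IGLON1), an immunoglobulin-superfamily cell-surface protein. It is maintained in E. coli at high copy through a ColE1/pUC-type origin and selected with ampicillin via the β-lactamase gene. The feature table also shows an SV40 promoter/EM7 promoter unit driving a puromycin N-acetyltransferase sequence with an SV40 polyadenylation signal, which could serve for selection in mammalian cells. Short fragments annotated as KanR, lacZα, ble and f1 ori appear to be backbone remnants rather than functional elements.

Expression is driven by the CMV enhancer and immediate-early promoter, followed by a fragment of CMV intron A and an SP6 promoter that allows in vitro transcription and serves as a sequencing primer site. The open reading frame starts with a leader peptide: the plasmid name indicates an HA signal peptide, although the annotation software matched this region to a fragment of an immunoglobulin heavy chain signal sequence. The OPCML ectodomain follows, cloned between two retained restriction sites. It is fused at its C terminus to a coiled-coil segment of rat cartilage oligomeric matrix protein (COMP), human placental alkaline phosphatase, an AviTag for enzymatic biotinylation and a polyhistidine tag (9xHis by name, annotated as 8xHis), ending at a bGH polyadenylation signal. The COMP domain is known to assemble fusions into pentamers, raising avidity for weak binding partners, while alkaline phosphatase gives an enzymatic readout.

The plasmid belongs to a collection used to map extracellular protein-protein interactions among human IgSF receptors. The depositor notes that some plasmids in the set may carry an IS4-like transposase insertion upstream of the CMV promoter; none is annotated here.
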