Features (pLannotate 1.2.2; 24 found; start..end, strand, type, name):
    119..143     -  CDS            KanR (fragment): aminoglycoside phosphotransferase; aph(3')-Ia; confers resistance to kanamycin
    254..842     +  rep_origin     ori: high-copy-number ColE1/pMB1/pBR322/pUC origin of replication
   1067..1084    +  terminator     rrnB T2 terminator (fragment): transcription terminator T2 from the E. coli rrnB gene
   1109..1128    -  CDS            lacZα (fragment): LacZα fragment of β-galactosidase; lacZ fragment
   1584..1600    +  protein_bind   lac operator: The lac repressor binds to the lac operator to inhibit transcription in E. coli. This inhibition can be relieved by adding lactose or isopropyl-β-D-thiogalactopyranoside (IPTG). lac repressor encoded by lacI
   1843..2146    +  enhancer       CMV enhancer: human cytomegalovirus immediate early enhancer
   2147..2350    +  promoter       CMV promoter: human cytomegalovirus (CMV) immediate early promoter
   2486..2529    +  intron         CMV intron (fragment): modified intron A from human cytomegalovirus
   2581..2599    +  promoter       SP6 promoter: promoter for bacteriophage SP6 RNA polymerase
   2603..2640    +  CDS            IgH signal sequence (fragment): signal sequence from the mouse immunoglobulin heavy chain variable region
   2728..3627    +  CDS            OPCML (fragment): OPCM_HUMAN - Also known as IGLON1, OBCAM. Experimental evidence at protein level: Swiss-Prot protein existence level 1. Binds opioids in the presence of acidic lipids; probably involved in cell contact. From Homo sapiens (Human).
   3721..3900    +  CDS            Comp (fragment): COMP_RAT - Experimental evidence at protein level: Swiss-Prot protein existence level 1. May play a role in the structural integrity of cartilage via its interaction with other extracellular matrix proteins such as the collagens and fibronectin. Can mediate the interaction of chondrocytes with the cartilage extracellular matrix through interaction with cell surface integrin receptors. Could play a role in the pathogenesis of osteoarthritis. Potent suppressor of apoptosis in both primary chondrocytes and transformed cells. Suppresses apoptosis by blocking the activation of caspase-3 and by indu
   3888..5340    +  CDS            SEAP (fragment): secreted alkaline phosphatase from human placenta The natural enzyme has a C-terminal transmembrane sequence that is replaced by a GPI anchor.
   5365..5406    +  CDS            AviTag™ (fragment): peptide tag that allows for enzymatic biotinylation
   5410..5433    +  CDS            8xHis: 8xHis affinity tag
   5579..5690    +  polyA_signal   bGH poly(A) signal: bovine growth hormone polyadenylation signal
   5691..5799    +  rep_origin     f1 ori (fragment): f1 bacteriophage origin of replication; arrow indicates direction of (+) strand synthesis
   5813..6142    +  promoter       SV40 promoter: SV40 enhancer and early promoter
   6190..6237    +  promoter       EM7 promoter: synthetic bacterial promoter&nbsp
   6256..6855    +  CDS            PuroR (fragment): puromycin N-acetyltransferase; pac from Streptomyces; confers resistance to puromycin
   6865..6990    +  CDS            ble (fragment): BLE_KLEPN - Experimental evidence at protein level: Swiss-Prot protein existence level 1. Binding protein with a strong affinity to the bleomycin family of antibiotics. Binds to CL990; an antimitotic-antibiotic compound. From Klebsiella pneumoniae.
   6985..7106    +  polyA_signal   SV40 poly(A) signal: SV40 polyadenylation signal
   7159..8019    -  CDS            AmpR: β-lactamase; bla; confers resistance to ampicillin, carbenicillin, and related antibiotics
   8022..89      -  promoter       AmpR promoter (fragment) (across the origin): bla
>Addgene plasmid #157297 | pD649-HAsp-OPCML-COMP5AP-AviTag-9xHis | depositor full sequence | sequence record 303703 | Full Sequence
TTTCAATATTATTGAAGCATTTATCAGGGTTATTGTCTCATGAGCGGATACATATTTGAATGTATTTAGA
AAAATAAACAAATAGGGGTCAGTGTTACAACCAATTAACCAATTCTGAACATTATCGCGAGCCCATTTAT
ACCTGAATATGGCTCATAACACCCCTTGCTCATGACCAAAATCCCTTAACGTGAGTTACGCGCGCGTCGT
TCCACTGAGCGTCAGACCCCGTAGAAAAGATCAAAGGATCTTCTTGAGATCCTTTTTTTCTGCGCGTAAT
CTGCTGCTTGCAAACAAAAAAACCACCGCTACCAGCGGTGGTTTGTTTGCCGGATCAAGAGCTACCAACT
CTTTTTCCGAAGGTAACTGGCTTCAGCAGAGCGCAGATACCAAATACTGTTCTTCTAGTGTAGCCGTAGT
TAGCCCACCACTTCAAGAACTCTGTAGCACCGCCTACATACCTCGCTCTGCTAATCCTGTTACCAGTGGC
TGCTGCCAGTGGCGATAAGTCGTGTCTTACCGGGTTGGACTCAAGACGATAGTTACCGGATAAGGCGCAG
CGGTCGGGCTGAACGGGGGGTTCGTGCACACAGCCCAGCTTGGAGCGAACGACCTACACCGAACTGAGAT
ACCTACAGCGTGAGCTATGAGAAAGCGCCACGCTTCCCGAAGGGAGAAAGGCGGACAGGTATCCGGTAAG
CGGCAGGGTCGGAACAGGAGAGCGCACGAGGGAGCTTCCAGGGGGAAACGCCTGGTATCTTTATAGTCCT
GTCGGGTTTCGCCACCTCTGACTTGAGCGTCGATTTTTGTGATGCTCGTCAGGGGGGCGGAGCCTATGGA
AAAACGCCAGCAACGCGGCCTTTTTACGGTTCCTGGCCTTTTGCTGGCCTTTTGCTCACATGTTCTTTCC
TGCGTTATCCCCTGATTCTGTGGATAACCGTATTACCGCCTTTGAGTGAGCTGATACCGCTCGCCGCAGC
CGAACGACCGAGCGCAGCGAGTCAGTGAGCGAGGAAGCGGAAGGCGAGAGTAGGGAACTGCCAGGCATCA
AACTAAGCAGAAGGCCCCTGACGGATGGCCTTTTTGCGTTTCTACAAACTCTTTCTGTGTTGTAAAACGA
CGGCCAGTCTTAAGCTCGGGCCCCCTGGGCGGTTCTGATAACGAGTAATCGTTAATCCGCAAATAACGTA
AAAACCCGCTTCGGCGGGTTTTTTTATGGGGGGAGTTTAGGGAAAGAGCATTTGTCAGAATATTTAAGGG
CGCCTGTCACTTTGCTTGATATATGAGAATTATTTAACCTTATAAATGAGAAAAAAGCAACGCACTTTAA
ATAAGATACGTTGCTTTTTCGATTGATGAACACCTATAATTAAACTATTCATCTATTATTTATGATTTTT
TGTATATACAATATTTCTAGTTTGTTAAAGAGAATTAAGAAAATAAATCTCGAAAATAATAAAGGGAAAA
TCAGTTTTTGATATCAAAATTATACATGTCAACGATAATACAAAATATAATACAAACTATAAGATGTTAT
CAGTATTTATTATCATTTAGAATAAATTTTGTGTCGCCCTTAATTGTGAGCGGATAACAATTACGAGCTT
CATGCACAGTGGCGTTGACTCAATATTGGCCATTAGCCATATTATTCATTGGTTATATAGCATAAATCAA
TATTGGCTATTGGCCATTGCATACGTTGTATCTATATCATAATATGTACATTTATATTGGCTCATGTCCA
ATATGACCGCCATGTTGGCATTGATTATTGACTAGTTATTAATAGTAATCAATTACGGGGTCATTAGTTC
ATAGCCCATATATGGAGTTCCGCGTTACATAACTTACGGTAAATGGCCCGCCTGGCTGACCGCCCAACGA
CCCCCGCCCATTGACGTCAATAATGACGTATGTTCCCATAGTAACGCCAATAGGGACTTTCCATTGACGT
CAATGGGTGGAGTATTTACGGTAAACTGCCCACTTGGCAGTACATCAAGTGTATCATATGCCAAGTACGC
CCCCTATTGACGTCAATGACGGTAAATGGCCCGCCTGGCATTATGCCCAGTACATGACCTTATGGGACTT
TCCTACTTGGCAGTACATCTACGTATTAGTCATCGCTATTACCATGGTGATGCGGTTTTGGCAGTACATC
AATGGGCGTGGATAGCGGTTTGACTCACGGGGATTTCCAAGTCTCCACCCCATTGACGTCAATGGGAGTT
TGTTTTGGCACCAAAATCAACGGGACTTTCCAAAATGTCGTAACAACTCCGCCCCATTGACGCAAATGGG
CGGTAGGCGTGTACGGTGGGAGGTCTATATAAGCAGAGCTCGTTTAGTGAACCGTCAGATCGCCTGGAGA
CGCCATCCACGCTGTTTTGACCTCCATAGAAGACACCGGGACCGATCCAGCCTCCGCGGCCGGGAACGGT
GCATTGGAACGCGGATTCCCCGTGCCAAGAGTGACGTAAGTACCGCCTATAGAGTCTATAGGCCCACCCC
CTTGGCTTCGTTAGAACGCGGCTACAATTAATACATAACCTTATGTATCATACACATACGATTTAGGTGA
CACTATAGAATAACATCCACTTTGCCTTTCTCTCCACAGGTGTCCACTCCCAGGTCCAACTGCACCTCGG
TTCTATCGAAAACGCGCCTGCTAGCGCCACCATGAAGACCATCATTGCCCTGAGCTACATCTTCTGCCTG
GTGTTCGCTGCGGCCGCCGGTGTTCCTGTTAGAAGCGGAGATGCCACCTTTCCTAAGGCCATGGACAATG
TGACAGTGCGGCAGGGCGAAAGCGCCACACTGAGATGCACCATCGACGACAGAGTGACCAGAGTGGCCTG
GCTGAACAGAAGCACAATCCTGTACGCCGGCAACGACAAGTGGTCCATCGATCCCAGAGTGATCATCCTG
GTCAACACCCCTACACAGTACAGCATCATGATCCAGAACGTGGACGTGTACGACGAGGGCCCTTACACCT
GTAGCGTGCAGACCGACAATCACCCCAAGACCAGCAGAGTGCACCTGATCGTTCAGGTCCCACCTCAGAT
CATGAACATCAGCAGCGACATCACCGTGAACGAGGGCAGCTCTGTGACACTGCTGTGTCTGGCCATTGGC
AGACCTGAGCCTACCGTGACTTGGCGGCACCTGTCTGTGAAAGAAGGCCAGGGCTTTGTCAGCGAGGACG
AGTACCTGGAAATCTCCGACATCAAGAGGGACCAGAGCGGCGAGTATGAGTGCAGCGCTCTGAATGATGT
GGCCGCTCCTGACGTGCGGAAAGTGAAGATCACAGTGAACTACCCACCTTACATCAGCAAGGCCAAGAAT
ACCGGCGTGTCCGTGGGACAGAAGGGCATTCTGTCTTGCGAAGCCTCTGCCGTGCCTATGGCCGAGTTCC
AGTGGTTCAAAGAGGAAACCAGACTGGCCACCGGCCTGGACGGAATGAGAATCGAGAACAAGGGCAGAAT
GAGCACCCTGACCTTTTTCAACGTGTCCGAGAAGGACTACGGCAACTACACCTGTGTGGCCACCAACAAG
CTGGGCAACACCAATGCCAGCATCACACTGTATGGACCTGGCGCCGTGATCGATGGCGCGCCGGAAGATC
AAGTTGATCCAAGATTGATTGATGGCAAGGGCGGATCTCTGGAGGTGCTGTTCCAGGGACCAGGCGGAAG
CGGCAATCCCGGCGGCGATCTGGCCCCCCAGATGCTGCGCGAGCTGCAGGAGACCAATGCCGCCCTGCAG
GACGTGCGCGAGCTGCTGCGCCACCGCGTGAAGGAGATCACCTTCCTGAAGAACACCGTGATGGAGTGCG
ACGCCTGCGGTATGCAGCCCTCTAGAGGCTCCGGCTCCATCATCCCAGTTGAGGAGGAGAACCCGGACTT
CTGGAACCGCGAGGCAGCCGAGGCCCTGGGTGCCGCCAAGAAGCTGCAGCCTGCACAGACAGCCGCCAAG
AACCTCATCATCTTCCTGGGCGATGGGATGGGGGTGTCTACGGTGACAGCTGCCAGGATCCTAAAAGGGC
AGAAGAAGGACAAACTGGGGCCTGAGATACCCCTGGCCATGGACCGCTTCCCATATGTGGCTCTGTCCAA
GACATACAATGTAGACAAACATGTGCCAGACAGTGGAGCCACAGCCACGGCCTACCTGTGCGGGGTCAAG
GGCAACTTCCAGACCATTGGCTTGAGTGCAGCCGCCCGCTTTAACCAGTGCAACACGACACGCGGCAACG
AGGTCATCTCCGTGATGAATCGGGCCAAGAAAGCAGGGAAGTCAGTGGGAGTGGTAACCACCACACGAGT
GCAGCACGCCTCGCCAGCCGGCACCTACGCCCACACGGTGAACCGCAACTGGTACTCGGACGCCGACGTG
CCTGCCTCGGCCCGCCAGGAGGGGTGCCAGGACATCGCTACGCAGCTCATCTCCAACATGGACATTGACG
TGATCCTAGGTGGAGGCCGAAAGTACATGTTTCGCATGGGAACCCCAGACCCTGAGTACCCAGATGACTA
CAGCCAAGGTGGGACCAGGCTGGACGGGAAGAATCTGGTGCAGGAATGGCTGGCGAAGCGCCAGGGTGCC
CGGTATGTGTGGAACCGCACTGAGCTCATGCAGGCTTCCCTGGACCCGTCTGTGACCCATCTCATGGGTC
TCTTTGAGCCTGGAGACATGAAATACGAGATCCACCGAGACTCCACACTGGACCCCTCCCTGATGGAGAT
GACAGAGGCTGCCCTGCGCCTGCTGAGCAGGAACCCCCGCGGCTTCTTCCTCTTCGTGGAGGGTGGTCGC
ATCGACCATGGTCATCATGAAAGCAGGGCTTACCGGGCACTGACTGAGACGATCATGTTCGACGACGCCA
TTGAGAGGGCGGGCCAGCTCACCAGCGAGGAGGACACGCTGAGCCTCGTCACTGCCGACCACTCCCACGT
CTTCTCCTTCGGAGGCTACCCCCTGCGAGGGAGCTCCATCTTCGGGCTGGCCCCTGGCAAGGCCCGGGAC
AGGAAGGCCTACACGGTCCTCCTATACGGAAACGGTCCAGGCTATGTGCTCAAGGACGGCGCCCGGCCGG
ATGTTACCGAGAGCGAGAGCGGGAGCCCCGAGTATCGGCAGCAGTCAGCAGTGCCCCTGGACGAAGAGAC
CCACGCAGGCGAGGACGTGGCGGTGTTCGCGCGCGGCCCGCAGGCGCACCTGGTTCACGGCGTGCAGGAG
CAGACCTTCATAGCGCACGTCATGGCCTTCGCCGCCTGCCTGGAGCCCTACACCGCCTGCGACCTGGCGC
CCCCCGCCGGCACCACCGACGCCGCGCACCCGGGTGGCGGAGGACTGAACGACATCTTCGAGGCTCAGAA
AATCGAATGGCACGAACATCACCATCACCATCACCATCACCATTAAGGCCGGCCTGTAGTCACTGGCACA
ACGCGTTACCCGGTAAGCCAATCGGGTATACACGGTCGTCATACTGCAGACAGGGTTCTTCTACTTTGCA
AGATAGTCTTGAGTAGTAAAATAAATAGATAGAGAAAATCAGCCTCGACTGTGCCTTCTAGTTGCCAGCC
ATCTGTTGTTTGCCCCTCCCCCGTGCCTTCCTTGACCCTGGAAGGTGCCACTCCCACTGTCCTTTCCTAA
TAAAATGAGGAAATTGCATCACAACACTCAACCCTATCTCGGTCTATTCTTTTGATTTATAAGGGATTTT
GCCGATTTCGGCCTATTGGTTAAAAAATGAGCTGATTTAACAAAAATTTAACGCGAATTAATTCTGTGGA
ATGTGTGTCAGTTAGGGTGTGGAAAGTCCCCAGGCTCCCCAGCAGGCAGAAGTATGCAAAGCATGCATCT
CAATTAGTCAGCAACCAGGTGTGGAAAGTCCCCAGGCTCCCCAGCAGGCAGAAGTATGCAAAGCATGCAT
CTCAATTAGTCAGCAACCATAGTCCCGCCCCTAACTCCGCCCATCCCGCCCCTAACTCCGCCCAGTTCCG
CCCATTCTCCGCCCCATGGCTGACTAATTTTTTTTATTTATGCAGAGGCCGAGGCCGCCTCTGCCTCTGA
GCTATTCCAGAAGTAGTGAGGAGGCTTTTTTGGAGGCCTAGGCTTTTGCAAAAAGCTCCCGGGAGCTTGT
ATATCCATTTTCGGATCTGATCAGCACGTGTTGACAATTAATCATCGGCATAGTATATCGGCATAGTATA
ATACGACAAGGTGAGGAACTAAACCATGACCGAGTACAAGCCCACGGTGCGCCTCGCCACCCGCGACGAC
GTCCCCAGGGCCGTACGCACCCTCGCCGCCGCGTTCGCCGACTACCCCGCCACGCGCCACACCGTCGATC
CGGACCGCCACATCGAGCGGGTCACCGAGCTGCAAGAACTCTTCCTCACGCGCGTCGGGCTCGACATCGG
CAAGGTGTGGGTCGCGGACGACGGCGCCGCGGTGGCGGTCTGGACCACGCCGGAGAGCGTCGAAGCGGGG
GCGGTGTTCGCCGAGATCGGCCCGCGCATGGCCGAGTTGAGCGGTTCCCGGCTGGCCGCGCAGCAACAGA
TGGAAGGCCTCCTGGCGCCGCACCGGCCCAAGGAGCCCGCGTGGTTCCTGGCCACCGTCGGCGTCTCGCC
CGACCACCAGGGCAAGGGTCTGGGCAGCGCCGTCGTGCTCCCCGGAGTGGAGGCGGCCGAGCGCGCCGGG
GTGCCCGCCTTCCTGGAGACATCCGCGCCCCGCAACCTCCCCTTCTACGAGCGGCTCGGCTTCACCGTCA
CCGCCGACGTCGAGGTGCCCGAAGGACCGCGCACCTGGTGCATGACCCGCAAGCCCGGTGCCTGACACGT
GCTACGAGATTTCGATTCCACCGCCGCCTTCTATGAAAGGTTGGGCTTCGGAATCGTTTTCCGGGACGCC
GGCTGGATGATCCTCCAGCGCGGGGATCTCATGCTGGAGTTCTTCGCCCACCCCAACTTGTTTATTGCAG
CTTATAATGGTTACAAATAAAGCAATAGCATCACAAATTTCACAAATAAAGCATTTTTTTCACTGCATTC
TAGTTGTGGTTTGTCCAAACTCATCAATGTATCTTATCATGTCTGTATACCGTCGACCTCTAGCTAGAGC
TTGGCGTAATCATGGTCATTACCAATGCTTAATCAGTGAGGCACCTATCTCAGCGATCTGTCTATTTCGT
TCATCCATAGTTGCCTGACTCCCCGTCGTGTAGATAACTACGATACGGGAGGGCTTACCATCTGGCCCCA
GCGCTGCGATGATACCGCGAGAACCACGCTCACCGGCTCCGGATTTATCAGCAATAAACCAGCCAGCCGG
AAGGGCCGAGCGCAGAAGTGGTCCTGCAACTTTATCCGCCTCCATCCAGTCTATTAATTGTTGCCGGGAA
GCTAGAGTAAGTAGTTCGCCAGTTAATAGTTTGCGCAACGTTGTTGCCATCGCTACAGGCATCGTGGTGT
CACGCTCGTCGTTTGGTATGGCTTCATTCAGCTCCGGTTCCCAACGATCAAGGCGAGTTACATGATCCCC
CATGTTGTGCAAAAAAGCGGTTAGCTCCTTCGGTCCTCCGATCGTTGTCAGAAGTAAGTTGGCCGCAGTG
TTATCACTCATGGTTATGGCAGCACTGCATAATTCTCTTACTGTCATGCCATCCGTAAGATGCTTTTCTG
TGACTGGTGAGTACTCAACCAAGTCATTCTGAGAATAGTGTATGCGGCGACCGAGTTGCTCTTGCCCGGC
GTCAATACGGGATAATACCGCGCCACATAGCAGAACTTTAAAAGTGCTCATCATTGGAAAACGTTCTTCG
GGGCGAAAACTCTCAAGGATCTTACCGCTGTTGAGATCCAGTTCGATGTAACCCACTCGTGCACCCAACT
GATCTTCAGCATCTTTTACTTTCACCAGCGTTTCTGGGTGAGCAAAAACAGGAAGGCAAAATGCCGCAAA
AAAGGGAATAAGGGCGACACGGAAATGTTGAATACTCATATTCTTCCTT
