>Addgene plasmid #157297 | pD649-HAsp-OPCML-COMP5AP-AviTag-9xHis | depositor partial sequence | sequence record 303704 | insert (extracellular domain)
GGTGTTCCTGTTAGAAGCGGAGATGCCACCTTTCCTAAGGCCATGGACAATGTGACAGTGCGGCAGGGCG
AAAGCGCCACACTGAGATGCACCATCGACGACAGAGTGACCAGAGTGGCCTGGCTGAACAGAAGCACAAT
CCTGTACGCCGGCAACGACAAGTGGTCCATCGATCCCAGAGTGATCATCCTGGTCAACACCCCTACACAG
TACAGCATCATGATCCAGAACGTGGACGTGTACGACGAGGGCCCTTACACCTGTAGCGTGCAGACCGACA
ATCACCCCAAGACCAGCAGAGTGCACCTGATCGTTCAGGTCCCACCTCAGATCATGAACATCAGCAGCGA
CATCACCGTGAACGAGGGCAGCTCTGTGACACTGCTGTGTCTGGCCATTGGCAGACCTGAGCCTACCGTG
ACTTGGCGGCACCTGTCTGTGAAAGAAGGCCAGGGCTTTGTCAGCGAGGACGAGTACCTGGAAATCTCCG
ACATCAAGAGGGACCAGAGCGGCGAGTATGAGTGCAGCGCTCTGAATGATGTGGCCGCTCCTGACGTGCG
GAAAGTGAAGATCACAGTGAACTACCCACCTTACATCAGCAAGGCCAAGAATACCGGCGTGTCCGTGGGA
CAGAAGGGCATTCTGTCTTGCGAAGCCTCTGCCGTGCCTATGGCCGAGTTCCAGTGGTTCAAAGAGGAAA
CCAGACTGGCCACCGGCCTGGACGGAATGAGAATCGAGAACAAGGGCAGAATGAGCACCCTGACCTTTTT
CAACGTGTCCGAGAAGGACTACGGCAACTACACCTGTGTGGCCACCAACAAGCTGGGCAACACCAATGCC
AGCATCACACTGTATGGACCTGGCGCCGTGATCGAT
